>Addgene plasmid #25934 | pUSE-RapR-Src(KD)-myc | addgene partial sequence | sequence record 31644 | 25934 with mSrc-F 5'-ACCGTATGTCCCACATCCAA
GATGCGTGGGAGATCCCCCGGGAGTCCCTGCGGCTGGAGGTCAAGCTGGGCCAGGGTTGCTTCGGAGAGG
TGTGGATGGGGACCTGGAACGGACCAGGTACCTGCGTGGTGCACTACACCGGGATGCTTGAAGATGGAAA
GAAATTTGATTCCTCCCGGGACAGAAACAAGCCCTTTAAGTTTATGCTAGGCAAGCAGGAGGTGATCCGA
GGCTGGGAAGAAGGGGTTGCCCAGATGAGTGTGGGTCAGAGAGCCAAACTGACTATATCTCCAGATTATG
CCTATGGTGCCACTGGGCACCCAGGCATCATCCCACCACATGCCACTCTCGTCTTCGATGTGGAGCTTCT
AAAACTGGAAGGTCCCGGAACCACGAGGGTTGCCATCAAAACTCTGAAGCCAGGCACCATGTCCCCAGAG
GCCTTCCTGCAGGA
