>Addgene plasmid #25934 | pUSE-RapR-Src(KD)-myc | addgene partial sequence | sequence record 31645 | 25934 with T7
ACGGGCCTCTAGACTCGAGCGGCCGCCACTGTGCTGGATCATGGGCAGCAACAAGAGCAAGCCCAAGGAC
GCCAGCCAGCGGCGCCGCAGCCTGGAGCCCTCGGAAAACGTGCACGGGGCAGGGGGCGCCTTCCCGGCCT
CACAGACACCGAGCAAGCCCGCCTCCGCCGACGGCCACCGCGGGCCCAGCGCCGCCTTCGTGCCGCCCGC
GGCCGAGCCCAAGCTCTTCGGAGGCTTCAACTCCTCGGACACCGTCACCTCCCCGCAGAGGGCGGGGCCT
CTGGCAGGTGGGGTGACCACCTTTGTGGCCCTCTATGACTATGAGTCACGGACAGAGACTGACCTGTCCT
TCAAGAAAGGGGAGCGGCTGCAGATTGTTAACAACACGGAGGGAGACTGGTGGCTGGCACACTCGCTGAG
CACGGGACAGACCGGTTACATCCCCAGCAACTATGTGGCGCCCTCCGACTCCATCCAGGCTGAGGAGTGG
TACTTTGGCAAGATCACTAGACGGGAATCAGAGCGGCTGCTGCTCAACGCCGAGAACCCGAGAGGGACCT
TCCTCGTGAGGGAGAGTGAGACCACAAAAGGTGCCTACTGCCTCTCTGTATCCGACTTCGACAATGCCAA
GGGCCTAAATGTGAAACACTACAAGATCCGCAAGCTGGACAGCGGCGGTTTCTACATCACCTCCCGCACC
CAGTTCAACAGCCTGCAGCAGCTCGTGGCTTACTACTCCAAACATGCTGATGGCCTGTGTCACCGCCTCA
CTACCGTATGTCCCACATCCAAGCCTCAGACCCAGGGATTGGCCAAGGATGCGTGGGAGATCCCCCGGGA
GTCCCTGCGGCTGGAGGTCAAGCT
