>Addgene plasmid #25934 | pUSE-RapR-Src(KD)-myc | addgene partial sequence | sequence record 31646 | 25934 with BGH-rev
CTAGTCCAGTGTGGTGGAATTCTGCAGATCATGGCAGGCATGGGACAGTCACTGTACCAGCCTCCACCTG
TCCTTCCAGGCTGCCCCATCCCTGAAGCCCTTCCATGCTCCAAAAGGGGCATTGCCGAGGCAACGCAGCC
CCAGAGAGAGGATGAAGGGAGGCAGGTGCATCGGAGGCAACACCCGGAAGCCTAGAGGTGACAGTTCTGC
GCACACAGTCCCTATAGGTTCTCCCCGGGCTGGTACTGTGGCTCTAGAGGTGACAGTTCTGCGCACACAG
TCCTCACAGGTCCTCCTCGGAGATCAGCTTCTGCTCCCCTGGTCCGCCTAGGTTCTCCCCGGGCTGGTAC
TGTGGCTCAGTGGACGTAAAGTAGTCTTCCAGGAAGGCCTGCAGGTACTCGAAGGTGGGCCGCTCCTCGG
GCTCCTTCCGCCAGCACTGGCACATAAGGTCATGCAGGGACTCGGGGCACTCGGGGGGACAAGGCATCCG
GTAGCCCCGCTCCACCTGGTCCAGAACCTCACGGTTCACCATCCCAGGATAGGGCACTCTTCCCTTAGTG
GTGAGCTCGGTCAGCAGAATCCCAAAGGACCACACATCCGACTTGATGGTGAACCTGCCGTACAGAGCAG
CTTCAGGGGCGGTCCACTTGATGGGGAATTTGGCACCTTGCCGGGCTGTGTATTCGTTGTCTTCTATGAG
CCGGGCCAACCCAAAGTCGGCCACTTTGCACACCAGGTTCTCCCCTACTAGGATATTGGCGGCTCGAA
