[The description below was written by a language model from this plasmid's Addgene catalogue record.]
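Description:
pUSE-RapR-Src(KD)-myc is a mammalian expression plasmid built on the pUSE backbone (about 5.7 kb without insert) and propagated in E. coli as a high-copy plasmid under ampicillin selection. The record does not list the promoter or any mammalian selection marker explicitly. The recommended 5′ sequencing primer is a CMV forward primer, which suggests that the insert sits downstream of a CMV promoter.

The insert of roughly 1.9 kb, cloned between NotI and EcoRI sites that both remain intact, encodes RapR-Src. This is a mouse-derived engineered Src kinase that incorporates sequence from FKBP12 (Fkbp1a), and the construct name indicates a myc epitope tag for detection. According to the associated publication title, the design belongs to a strategy for engineered allosteric activation of kinases in living cells. In general terms, placing an FKBP12-derived domain within the kinase makes its catalytic activity responsive to rapamycin, hence "RapR".

This version carries the D388R substitution, which makes the kinase catalytically inactive ("KD", kinase dead). It is therefore best suited as a negative control alongside the active RapR-Src construct, to separate effects that depend on Src catalytic activity from those caused by expression of the fusion or by the small-molecule treatment. The record notes that the deposited sequence data are based on the wild-type form, so they do not show the D388R change. No feature table was supplied, and the position of the tag and other backbone elements cannot be confirmed from the record.
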