Addgene plasmid #25934: pUSE-RapR-Src(KD)-myc
Depositing lab: Klaus Hahn. Publication: Engineered allosteric activation of kinases in living cells. Karginov AV, Ding F, Kota P, Dokholyan NV, Hahn KM. Nat Biotechnol. 2010 Jul;28(7):743-7. doi: 10.1038/nbt.1639. Epub 2010 Jun 27. PubMed 20581846.
Backbone
  Vector backbone: pUSE
  Backbone size w/o insert (bp): 5700
  Vector type: Mammalian Expression
Growth in bacteria
  Bacterial resistance: Ampicillin, 100 μg/mL
  Growth temperature: 37°C
  Growth strain: DH5alpha
  Copy number: High Copy
Gene/Insert
  Gene/Insert name: RapR-Src (alt names: FKBP1a; FKPB12)
  Species: M. musculus (mouse)
  Insert size (bp): 1900
  Mutation: This pUSE-RapR-Src(KD)-myc plasmid contains the kinase inactive mutation D388R. The uploaded sequence data is based on wt.
  Entrez Gene: Fkbp1a (a.k.a. FKBP12, Fkbp, Fkbp1)
  Cloning method: Restriction Enzyme; 5′ cloning site NotI (not destroyed); 3′ cloning site EcoRI (not destroyed)
  Sequencing primers: 5′ CMV-Fw
Terms and licenses: Academic/Nonprofit Terms; Industry Terms: Not Available to Industry
How to cite: pUSE-RapR-Src(KD)-myc was a gift from Klaus Hahn (Addgene plasmid # 25934 ; http://n2t.net/addgene:25934 ; RRID:Addgene_25934)
