LOCUS       Exported 7612 bp ds-DNA circular SYN 12-MAY-2021
DEFINITION  synthetic circular DNA
ACCESSION   .
VERSION     .
KEYWORDS    pUSE-RapR-Src(KD)-myc
SOURCE      synthetic DNA construct
  ORGANISM  synthetic DNA construct
REFERENCE   1 (bases 1 to 7612)
  AUTHORS   Karginov AV, Ding F, Kota P, Dokholyan NV, Hahn KM
  TITLE     Engineered allosteric activation of kinases in living cells.
  JOURNAL   Nat Biotechnol. 2010 Jun 27. ():.
  PUBMED    20581846
REFERENCE   2 (bases 1 to 7612)
  AUTHORS   .
  TITLE     Direct Submission
  JOURNAL   Exported May 12, 2021 from SnapGene Server 1.1.58
            http://www.snapgene.com
FEATURES             Location/Qualifiers
     source          1..7612
                     /organism="synthetic DNA construct"
                     /mol_type="other DNA"
     primer_bind     complement(44..63)
                     /label=pRS-marker
                     /note="pRS vectors, use to sequence yeast selectable
                     marker"
     enhancer        235..614
                     /label=CMV enhancer
                     /note="human cytomegalovirus immediate early enhancer"
     promoter        615..818
                     /label=CMV promoter
                     /note="human cytomegalovirus (CMV) immediate early
                     promoter"
     primer_bind     769..789
                     /label=CMV-F
                     /note="Human CMV immediate early promoter, forward primer"
     primer_bind     863..882
                     /label=T7
                     /note="T7 promoter, forward primer"
     promoter        863..881
                     /label=T7 promoter
                     /note="promoter for bacteriophage T7 RNA polymerase"
     CDS             2841..2870
                     /codon_start=1
                     /product="Myc (human c-Myc proto-oncogene) epitope tag"
                     /label=Myc
                     /translation="EQKLISEEDL"
     primer_bind     complement(3202..3219)
                     /label=BGH-rev
                     /note="Bovine growth hormone terminator, reverse primer.
                     Also called BGH reverse"
     polyA_signal    3208..3432
                     /label=bGH poly(A) signal
                     /note="bovine growth hormone polyadenylation signal"
     rep_origin      3478..3906
                     /direction=RIGHT
                     /label=f1 ori
                     /note="f1 bacteriophage origin of replication; arrow
                     indicates direction of (+) strand synthesis"
     primer_bind     complement(3565..3584)
                     /label=F1ori-R
                     /note="F1 origin, reverse primer"
     primer_bind     3775..3796
                     /label=F1ori-F
                     /note="F1 origin, forward primer"
     primer_bind     complement(3915..3935)
                     /label=pBABE 3'
                     /note="SV40 enhancer, reverse primer for pBABE vectors"
     promoter        3920..4250
                     /label=SV40 promoter
                     /note="SV40 enhancer and early promoter"
     rep_origin      4101..4236
                     /label=SV40 ori
                     /note="SV40 origin of replication"
     primer_bind     4163..4182
                     /label=SV40pro-F
                     /note="SV40 promoter/origin, forward primer"
     CDS             4317..5111
                     /codon_start=1
                     /gene="aph(3')-II (or nptII)"
                     /product="aminoglycoside phosphotransferase from Tn5"
                     /label=NeoR/KanR
                     /note="confers resistance to neomycin, kanamycin, and G418
                     (Geneticin(R))"
                     /translation="MIEQDGLHAGSPAAWVERLFGYDWAQQTIGCSDAAVFRLSAQGRP
                     VLFVKTDLSGALNELQDEAARLSWLATTGVPCAAVLDVVTEAGRDWLLLGEVPGQDLLS
                     SHLAPAEKVSIMADAMRRLHTLDPATCPFDHQAKHRIERARTRMEAGLVDQDDLDEEHQ
                     GLAPAELFARLKARMPDGEDLVVTHGDACLPNIMVENGRFSGFIDCGRLGVADRYQDIA
                     LATRDIAEELGGEWADRFLVLYGIAAPDSQRIAFYRLLDEFF"
     primer_bind     complement(4371..4390)
                     /label=Neo-R
                     /note="Neomycin resistance gene, reverse primer"
     primer_bind     4981..5000
                     /label=Neo-F
                     /note="Neomycin resistance gene, forward primer"
     polyA_signal    5285..5406
                     /label=SV40 poly(A) signal
                     /note="SV40 polyadenylation signal"
     primer_bind     complement(5322..5341)
                     /label=SV40pA-R
                     /note="SV40 polyA, reverse primer"
     primer_bind     5376..5395
                     /label=EBV-rev
                     /note="SV40 polyA terminator, reverse primer"
     primer_bind     complement(5455..5471)
                     /label=M13 rev
                     /note="common sequencing primer, one of multiple similar
                     variants"
     primer_bind     complement(5455..5471)
                     /label=M13 Reverse
                     /note="In lacZ gene. Also called M13-rev"
     primer_bind     complement(5468..5490)
                     /label=M13/pUC Reverse
                     /note="In lacZ gene"
     protein_bind    5479..5495
                     /label=lac operator
                     /bound_moiety="lac repressor encoded by lacI"
                     /note="The lac repressor binds to the lac operator to
                     inhibit transcription in E. coli. This inhibition can be
                     relieved by adding lactose or
                     isopropyl-beta-D-thiogalactopyranoside (IPTG)."
     promoter        complement(5503..5533)
                     /label=lac promoter
                     /note="promoter for the E. coli lac operon"
     protein_bind    5548..5569
                     /label=CAP binding site
                     /bound_moiety="E. coli catabolite activator protein"
                     /note="CAP binding activates transcription in the presence
                     of cAMP."
     primer_bind     complement(5686..5703)
                     /label=L4440
                     /note="L4440 vector, forward primer"
     rep_origin      complement(5857..6445)
                     /direction=LEFT
                     /label=ori
                     /note="high-copy-number ColE1/pMB1/pBR322/pUC origin of
                     replication"
     primer_bind     complement(5937..5956)
                     /label=pBR322ori-F
                     /note="pBR322 origin, forward primer"
     CDS             complement(6616..7476)
                     /codon_start=1
                     /gene="bla"
                     /product="beta-lactamase"
                     /label=AmpR
                     /note="confers resistance to ampicillin, carbenicillin, and
                     related antibiotics"
                     /translation="MSIQHFRVALIPFFAAFCLPVFAHPETLVKVKDAEDQLGARVGYI
                     ELDLNSGKILESFRPEERFPMMSTFKVLLCGAVLSRIDAGQEQLGRRIHYSQNDLVEYS
                     PVTEKHLTDGMTVRELCSAAITMSDNTAANLLLTTIGGPKELTAFLHNMGDHVTRLDRW
                     EPELNEAIPNDERDTTMPVAMATTLRKLLTGELLTLASRQQLIDWMEADKVAGPLLRSA
                     LPAGWFIADKSGAGERGSRGIIAALGPDGKPSRIVVIYTTGSQATMDERNRQIAEIGAS
                     LIKHW"
     primer_bind     7239..7258
                     /label=Amp-R
                     /note="Ampicillin resistance gene, reverse primer"
     promoter        complement(7477..7581)
                     /gene="bla"
                     /label=AmpR promoter
ORIGIN
        1 gacggatcgg gagatctccc gatcccctat ggtcgactct cagtacaatc tgctctgatg
       61 ccgcatagtt aagccagtat ctgctccctg cttgtgtgtt ggaggtcgct gagtagtgcg
      121 cgagcaaaat ttaagctaca acaaggcaag gcttgaccga caattgcatg aagaatctgc
      181 ttagggttag gcgttttgcg ctgcttcgcg atgtacgggc cagatatacg cgttgacatt
      241 gattattgac tagttattaa tagtaatcaa ttacggggtc attagttcat agcccatata
      301 tggagttccg cgttacataa cttacggtaa atggcccgcc tggctgaccg cccaacgacc
      361 cccgcccatt gacgtcaata atgacgtatg ttcccatagt aacgccaata gggactttcc
      421 attgacgtca atgggtggac tatttacggt aaactgccca cttggcagta catcaagtgt
      481 atcatatgcc aagtacgccc cctattgacg tcaatgacgg taaatggccc gcctggcatt
      541 atgcccagta catgacctta tgggactttc ctacttggca gtacatctac gtattagtca
      601 tcgctattac catggtgatg cggttttggc agtacatcaa tgggcgtgga tagcggtttg
      661 actcacgggg atttccaagt ctccacccca ttgacgtcaa tgggagtttg ttttggcacc
      721 aaaatcaacg ggactttcca aaatgtcgta acaactccgc cccattgacg caaatgggcg
      781 gtaggcgtgt acggtgggag gtctatataa gcagagctct ctggctaact agagaaccca
      841 ctgcttactg gcttatcgaa attaatacga ctcactatag ggagacccaa gctggctagc
      901 gtttaaacgg gccctctaga ctcgagcggc cgccactgtg ctggatcatg ggcagcaaca
      961 agagcaagcc caaggacgcc agccagcggc gccgcagcct ggagccctcg gaaaacgtgc
     1021 acggggcagg gggcgccttc ccggcctcac agacaccgag caagcccgcc tccgccgacg
     1081 gccaccgcgg gcccagcgcc gccttcgtgc cgcccgcggc cgagcccaag ctcttcggag
     1141 gcttcaactc ctcggacacc gtcacctccc cgcagagggc ggggcctctg gcaggtgggg
     1201 tgaccacctt tgtggccctc tatgactatg agtcacggac agagactgac ctgtccttca
     1261 agaaagggga gcggctgcag attgttaaca acacggaggg agactggtgg ctggcacact
     1321 cgctgagcac gggacagacc ggttacatcc ccagcaacta tgtggcgccc tccgactcca
     1381 tccaggctga ggagtggtac tttggcaaga tcactagacg ggaatcagag cggctgctgc
     1441 tcaacgccga gaacccgaga gggaccttcc tcgtgaggga gagtgagacc acaaaaggtg
     1501 cctactgcct ctctgtatcc gacttcgaca atgccaaggg cctaaatgtg aaacactaca
     1561 agatccgcaa gctggacagc ggcggtttct acatcacctc ccgcacccag ttcaacagcc
     1621 tgcagcagct cgtggcttac tactccaaac atgctgatgg cctgtgtcac cgcctcacta
     1681 ccgtatgtcc cacatccaag cctcagaccc agggattggc caaggatgcg tgggagatcc
     1741 cccgggagtc cctgcggctg gaggtcaagc tgggccaggg ttgcttcgga gaggtgtgga
     1801 tggggacctg gaacggacca ggtacctgcg tggtgcacta caccgggatg cttgaagatg
     1861 gaaagaaatt tgattcctcc cgggacagaa acaagccctt taagtttatg ctaggcaagc
     1921 aggaggtgat ccgaggctgg gaagaagggg ttgcccagat gagtgtgggt cagagagcca
     1981 aactgactat atctccagat tatgcctatg gtgccactgg gcacccaggc atcatcccac
     2041 cacatgccac tctcgtcttc gatgtggagc ttctaaaact ggaaggtccc ggaaccacga
     2101 gggttgccat caaaactctg aagccaggca ccatgtcccc agaggccttc ctgcaggagg
     2161 cccaagtcat gaagaaactg aggcacgaga aactggtgca gctgtatgct gtggtgtcgg
     2221 aagaacccat ttacattgtg acagagtaca tgaacaaggg gagtctgctg gactttctca
     2281 agggggaaac gggcaaatat ttgcggctac cccagctggt ggacatgtct gctcagatcg
     2341 cttcaggcat ggcctatgtg gagcggatga actatgtgca ccgggacctt cgagccgcca
     2401 atatcctagt aggggagaac ctggtgtgca aagtggccga ctttgggttg gcccggctca
     2461 tagaagacaa cgaatacaca gcccggcaag gtgccaaatt ccccatcaag tggaccgccc
     2521 ctgaagctgc tctgtacggc aggttcacca tcaagtcgga tgtgtggtcc tttgggattc
     2581 tgctgaccga gctcaccact aagggaagag tgccctatcc tgggatggtg aaccgtgagg
     2641 ttctggacca ggtggagcgg ggctaccgga tgccttgtcc ccccgagtgc cccgagtccc
     2701 tgcatgacct tatgtgccag tgctggcgga aggagcccga ggagcggccc accttcgagt
     2761 acctgcaggc cttcctggaa gactacttta cgtccactga gccacagtac cagcccgggg
     2821 agaacctagg cggaccaggg gagcagaagc tgatctccga ggaggacctg tgaggactgt
     2881 gtgcgcagaa ctgtcacctc tagagccaca gtaccagccc ggggagaacc tatagggact
     2941 gtgtgcgcag aactgtcacc tctaggcttc cgggtgttgc ctccgatgca cctgcctccc
     3001 ttcatcctct ctctggggct gcgttgcctc ggcaatgccc cttttggagc atggaagggc
     3061 ttcagggatg gggcagcctg gaaggacagg tggaggctgg tacagtgact gtcccatgcc
     3121 tgccatgatc tgcagaattc caccacactg gactagtgga tccgagctcg gtaccaagct
     3181 taagtttaaa ccgctgatca gcctcgactg tgccttctag ttgccagcca tctgttgttt
     3241 gcccctcccc cgtgccttcc ttgaccctgg aaggtgccac tcccactgtc ctttcctaat
     3301 aaaatgagga aattgcatcg cattgtctga gtaggtgtca ttctattctg gggggtgggg
     3361 tggggcagga cagcaagggg gaggattggg aagacaatag caggcatgct ggggatgcgg
     3421 tgggctctat ggcttctgag gcggaaagaa ccagctgggg ctctaggggg tatccccnnn
     3481 nnnnnnnnnn nnnnnnnnnn nnnnnnnnnn nnnnnnnnnn nnnnnnnnnn nnnnnnnnnn
     3541 nnnnnnnnnn nnnnnnnnnn nnnnnnnnnn nnnnnnnnnn nnnnnnnnnn nnnnnnnnnn
     3601 ncgccggctt tccccgtcaa gctctaaatc ggggcannnn nnnnnnnnnn nnnnnnnnnn
     3661 nnnnnnnnnn nnnnnnnnnn nnnnnnnnnn nnnannnnnn nnnnnnnnnn nnnnnnnnnn
     3721 nnnnnnnnnn nnnnnnnnnn nnncctttga cgttggagtc cacgttcttt aatagtggac
     3781 tcttgttcca aactggaaca acactcaacc ctatctcggt ctattctttt gatttataag
     3841 ggattttggg gatttcggcc tattggttaa aaaatgagct gatttaacaa aaatttaacg
     3901 cgaattaatt ctgtggaatg tgtgtcagtt agggtgtgga aagtccccag gctccccagg
     3961 caggcagaag tatgcaaagc atgcatctca attagtcagc aaccaggtgt ggaaagtccc
     4021 caggctcccc agcaggcaga agtatgcaaa gcatgcatct caattagtca gcaaccatag
     4081 tcccgcccct aactccgccc atcccgcccc taactccgcc cagttccgcc cattctccgc
     4141 cccatggctg actaattttt tttatttatg cagaggccga ggccgcctct gcctctgagc
     4201 tattccagaa gtagtgagga ggcttttttg gaggcctagg cttttgcaaa aagctcccgg
     4261 gagcttgtat atccattttc ggatctgatc aagagacagg atgaggatcg tttcgcatga
     4321 ttgaacaaga tggattgcac gcaggttctc cggccgcttg ggtggagagg ctattcggct
     4381 atgactgggc acaacagaca atcggctgct ctgatgccgc cgtgttccgg ctgtcagcgc
     4441 aggggcgccc ggttcttttt gtcaagaccg acctgtccgg tgccctgaat gaactgcagg
     4501 acgaggcagc gcggctatcg tggctggcca cgacgggcgt tccttgcgca gctgtgctcg
     4561 acgttgtcac tgaagcggga agggactggc tgctattggg cgaagtgccg gggcaggatc
     4621 tcctgtcatc tcaccttgct cctgccgaga aagtatccat catggctgat gcaatgcggc
     4681 ggctgcatac gcttgatccg gctacctgcc cattcgacca ccaagcgaaa catcgcatcg
     4741 agcgagcacg tactcggatg gaagccggtc ttgtcgatca ggatgatctg gacgaagagc
     4801 atcaggggct cgcgccagcc gaactgttcg ccaggctcaa ggcgcgcatg cccgacggcg
     4861 aggatctcgt cgtgacccat ggcgatgcct gcttgccgaa tatcatggtg gaaaatggcc
     4921 gcttttctgg attcatcgac tgtggccggc tgggtgtggc ggaccgctat caggacatag
     4981 cgttggctac ccgtgatatt gctgaagagc ttggcggcga atgggctgac cgcttcctcg
     5041 tgctttacgg tatcgccgct cccgattcgc agcgcatcgc cttctatcgc cttcttgacg
     5101 agttcttctg agcgggactc tggggttcga aatgaccgac caagcgacgc ccaacctgcc
     5161 atcacgagat ttcgattcca ccgccgcctt ctatgaaagg ttgggcttcg gaatcgtttt
     5221 ccgggacgcc ggctggatga tcctccagcg cggggatctc atgctggagt tcttcgccca
     5281 ccccaacttg tttattgcag cttataatgg ttacaaataa agcaatagca tcacaaattt
     5341 cacaaataaa gcattttttt cactgcattc tagttgtggt ttgtccaaac tcatcaatgt
     5401 atcttatcat gtctgtatac cgtcgacctc tagctagagc ttggcgtaat catggtcata
     5461 gctgtttcct gtgtgaaatt gttatccgct cacaattcca cacaacatac gagccggaag
     5521 cataaagtgt aaagcctggg gtgcctaatg agtgagctaa ctcacattaa ttgcgttgcg
     5581 ctcactgccc gctttccagt cgggaaacct gtcgtgccag ctgcattaat gaatcggcca
     5641 acgcgcgggg agaggcggtt tgcgtattgg gcgctcttcc gcttcctcgc tcactgactc
     5701 gctgcgctcg gtcgttcggc tgcggcgagc ggtatcagct cactcaaagg cggtaatacg
     5761 gttatccaca gaatcagggg ataacgcagg aaagaacatg tgagcaaaag gccagcaaaa
     5821 ggccaggaac cgtaaaaagg ccgcgttgct ggcgtttttc cataggctcc gcccccctga
     5881 cgagcatcac aaaaatcgac gctcaagtca gaggtggcga aacccgacag gactataaag
     5941 ataccaggcg tttccccctg gaagctccct cgtgcgctct cctgttccga ccctgccgct
     6001 taccggatac ctgtccgcct ttctcccttc gggaagcgtg gcgctttctc aatgctcacg
     6061 ctgtaggtat ctcagttcgg tgtaggtcgt tcgctccaag ctgggctgtg tgcacgaacc
     6121 ccccgttcag cccgaccgct gcgccttatc cggtaactat cgtcttgagt ccaacccggt
     6181 aagacacgac ttatcgccac tggcagcagc cactggtaac aggattagca gagcgaggta
     6241 tgtaggcggt gctacagagt tcttgaagtg gtggcctaac tacggctaca ctagaaggac
     6301 agtatttggt atctgcgctc tgctgaagcc agttaccttc ggaaaaagag ttggtagctc
     6361 ttgatccggc aaacaaacca ccgctggtag cggtggtttt tttgtttgca agcagcagat
     6421 tacgcgcaga aaaaaaggat ctcaagaaga tcctttgatc ttttctacgg ggtctgacgc
     6481 tcagtggaac gaaaactcac gttaagggat tttggtcatg agattatcaa aaaggatctt
     6541 cacctagatc cttttaaatt aaaaatgaag ttttaaatca atctaaagta tatatgagta
     6601 aacttggtct gacagttacc aatgcttaat cagtgaggca cctatctcag cgatctgtct
     6661 atttcgttca tccatagttg cctgactccc cgtcgtgtag ataactacga tacgggaggg
     6721 cttaccatct ggccccagtg ctgcaatgat accgcgagac ccacgctcac cggctccaga
     6781 tttatcagca ataaaccagc cagccggaag ggccgagcgc agaagtggtc ctgcaacttt
     6841 atccgcctcc atccagtcta ttaattgttg ccgggaagct agagtaagta gttcgccagt
     6901 taatagtttg cgcaacgttg ttgccattgc tacaggcatc gtggtgtcac gctcgtcgtt
     6961 tggtatggct tcattcagct ccggttccca acgatcaagg cgagttacat gatcccccat
     7021 gttgtgcaaa aaagcggtta gctccttcgg tcctccgatc gttgtcagaa gtaagttggc
     7081 cgcagtgtta tcactcatgg ttatggcagc actgcataat tctcttactg tcatgccatc
     7141 cgtaagatgc ttttctgtga ctggtgagta ctcaaccaag tcattctgag aatagtgtat
     7201 gcggcgaccg agttgctctt gcccggcgtc aatacgggat aataccgcgc cacatagcag
     7261 aactttaaaa gtgctcatca ttggaaaacg ttcttcgggg cgaaaactct caaggatctt
     7321 accgctgttg agatccagtt cgatgtaacc cactcgtgca cccaactgat cttcagcatc
     7381 ttttactttc accagcgttt ctgggtgagc aaaaacagga aggcaaaatg ccgcaaaaaa
     7441 gggaataagg gcgacacgga aatgttgaat actcatactc ttcctttttc aatattattg
     7501 aagcatttat cagggttatt gtctcatgag cggatacata tttgaatgta tttagaaaaa
     7561 taaacaaata ggggttccgc gcacatttcc ccgaaaagtg ccacctgacg tc
//
